Addgene plasmid #216237: pCS2+ phiC31 integrase
Purpose: For the overexpression of phiC31 integrase
Depositing lab: Hyunju Ro. Depositing organization: Chungnam National University. Publication: All-in-one IQ toggle switches with high versatilities for fine-tuning of transgene expression in mammalian cells and tissues. Hong J, Sohn KC, Park HW, Jeon H, Ju E, Lee JG, Lee JS, Rho J, Hur GM, Ro H. Mol Ther Methods Clin Dev. 2024 Feb 2;32(1):101202. doi: 10.1016/j.omtm.2024.101202. eCollection 2024 Mar 14. PubMed 38374964.
Backbone
  Vector backbone: pCS2+
  Backbone size w/o insert (bp): 4092
  Total vector size (bp): 5910
  Vector type: Mammalian Expression, Synthetic Biology
Growth in bacteria
  Bacterial resistance: Ampicillin, 100 μg/mL
  Growth temperature: 37°C
  Growth strain: DH5alpha
  Copy number: High Copy
Gene/Insert
  Gene/Insert name: integrase from phage φC31 (alt name: integrase from phage φC31)
  Species: Streptomyces phage
  Insert size (bp): 1818
  Promoter: CMV IE94
  Cloning method: Ligation Independent Cloning
  Sequencing primers: 5′ ATTTAGGTGACACTATAGA; 3′ ACTGCATTCTAGTTGTGG
Terms and licenses: Academic/Nonprofit Terms; Industry Terms: Not Available to Industry
How to cite: pCS2+ phiC31 integrase was a gift from Hyunju Ro (Addgene plasmid # 216237 ; http://n2t.net/addgene:216237 ; RRID:Addgene_216237)
