[The description below was written by a language model from this plasmid's Addgene catalogue record and pLannotate feature annotations shown in this document.]
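Description:
pCS2+ phiC31 integrase is a mammalian expression plasmid of about 5.9 kb, built on the pCS2+ backbone to overexpress the serine integrase of Streptomyces phage φC31. It is maintained in E. coli as a high-copy plasmid through a ColE1/pUC-type origin and selected with ampicillin via the β-lactamase (AmpR) gene and its own promoter. An f1 phage origin is also present, along with remnants of the cloning-vector lineage (lac promoter/operator, CAP site, and short lacI and lacZα fragments) that play no role in the expression cassette.

The roughly 1.8 kb integrase coding sequence sits downstream of the simian cytomegalovirus IE94 enhancer/promoter, which drives strong constitutive transcription in vertebrate cells. The annotated plasmid is circular, so this promoter, listed at the end of the sequence, reads directly into the start of the map. The SV40 polyadenylation signal lies just downstream of the insert, although the annotation places it on the minus strand. An SP6 promoter lies between the CMV IE94 promoter and the open reading frame, a standard pCS2+ arrangement that also allows in vitro synthesis of sense RNA. A partial T7 promoter and a T3 promoter flank the 3′ region in the opposite orientation. No epitope tags, reporters or mammalian selection markers are annotated. The annotation tool labels the integrase as a fragment, though its span essentially matches the stated insert size.

φC31 integrase catalyses unidirectional recombination between attP and attB sites. The plasmid is categorised under synthetic biology and is associated with work on toggle switches for tuning transgene expression in mammalian cells and tissues, so it probably serves as a co-delivered source of integrase for att-site-based constructs, although the record states only overexpression as its purpose.
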