Features (pLannotate 1.2.2; 15 found; start..end, strand, type, name):
     35..53      +  promoter       SP6 promoter: promoter for bacteriophage SP6 RNA polymerase
    106..1922    +  CDS            phage φC31 integrase (fragment): integrase from phage φC31
   1937..1954    -  promoter       T7 promoter (fragment): promoter for bacteriophage T7 RNA polymerase
   1959..2093    -  polyA_signal   SV40 poly(A) signal: SV40 polyadenylation signal
   2206..2224    -  promoter       T3 promoter: promoter for bacteriophage T3 RNA polymerase
   2269..2285    -  protein_bind   lac operator: The lac repressor binds to the lac operator to inhibit transcription in E. coli. This inhibition can be relieved by adding lactose or isopropyl-β-D-thiogalactopyranoside (IPTG). lac repressor encoded by lacI
   2293..2323    -  promoter       lac promoter: promoter for the E. coli lac operon
   2338..2359    -  protein_bind   CAP binding site: CAP binding activates transcription in the presence of cAMP. E. coli catabolite activator protein
   2372..2464    -  CDS            lacI (fragment): lac repressor; lacI; The lac repressor binds to the lac operator to inhibit transcription in E. coli. This inhibition can be relieved by adding lactose or isopropyl-β-D-thiogalactopyranoside (IPTG).
   2647..3235    -  rep_origin     ori: high-copy-number ColE1/pMB1/pBR322/pUC origin of replication
   3406..4266    -  CDS            AmpR: β-lactamase; bla; confers resistance to ampicillin, carbenicillin, and related antibiotics
   4267..4371    -  promoter       AmpR promoter: bla
   4424..4852    -  rep_origin     f1 ori (sequence partly withheld): f1 bacteriophage origin of replication; arrow indicates direction of (+) strand synthesis
   4857..4923    -  CDS            lacZα (fragment): LacZα fragment of β-galactosidase; lacZ fragment
   4930..5907    +  promoter       CMV IE94 promoter: enhancer/promoter region of simian cytomegalovirus major immediate early transcription unit IE94
>Addgene plasmid #216237 | pCS2+ phiC31 integrase | addgene full sequence | sequence record 434496 | Addgene NGS Result
CGCCATTCTGCCTGGGGACGTCGGAGCAAGCTTGATTTAGGTGACACTATAGAATACAAGCTACTTGTTC
TTTTTGCAGGATCCCATCGATTCGAATTGCCACCATGGACACGTACGCGGGTGCTTACGACCGTCAGTCG
CGCGAGCGCGAAAATTCGAGCGCAGCAAGCCCAGCGACACAGCGTAGCGCCAACGAAGACAAGGCGGCCG
ACCTTCAGCGCGAAGTCGAGCGCGACGGGGGCCGGTTCAGGTTCGTCGGGCATTTCAGCGAAGCGCCGGG
CACGTCGGCGTTCGGGACGGCGGAGCGCCCGGAGTTCGAACGCATCCTGAACGAATGCCGCGCCGGGCGG
CTCAACATGATCATTGTCTATGACGTGTCGCGCTTCTCGCGCCTGAAGGTCATGGACGCGATTCCGATTG
TCTCGGAATTGCTCGCCCTGGGCGTGACGATTGTTTCCACTCAGGAAGGCGTCTTCCGGCAGGGAAACGT
CATGGACCTGATTCACCTGATTATGCGGCTCGACGCGTCGCACAAAGAATCTTCGCTGAAGTCGGCGAAG
ATTCTCGACACGAAGAACCTTCAGCGCGAATTGGGCGGGTACGTCGGCGGGAAGGCGCCTTACGGCTTCG
AGCTTGTTTCGGAGACGAAGGAGATCACGCGCAACGGCCGAATGGTCAATGTCGTCATCAACAAGCTTGC
GCACTCGACCACTCCCCTTACCGGACCCTTCGAGTTCGAGCCCGACGTAATCCGGTGGTGGTGGCGTGAG
ATCAAGACGCACAAACACCTTCCCTTCAAGCCGGGCAGTCAAGCCGCCATTCACCCGGGCAGCATCACGG
GGCTTTGTAAGCGCATGGACGCTGACGCCGTGCCGACCCGGGGCGAGACGATTGGGAAGAAGACCGCTTC
AAGCGCCTGGGACCCGGCAACCGTTATGCGAATCCTTCGGGACCCGCGTATTGCGGGCTTCGCCGCTGAG
GTGATCTACAAGAAGAAGCCGGACGGCACGCCGACCACGAAGATTGAGGGTTACCGCATTCAGCGCGACC
CGATCACGCTCCGGCCGGTCGAGCTTGATTGCGGACCGATCATCGAGCCCGCTGAGTGGTATGAGCTTCA
GGCGTGGTTGGACGGCAGGGGGCGCGGCAAGGGGCTTTCCCGGGGGCAAGCCATTCTGTCCGCCATGGAC
AAGCTGTACTGCGAGTGTGGCGCCGTCATGACTTCGAAGCGCGGGGAAGAATCGATCAAGGACTCTTACC
GCTGCCGTCGCCGGAAGGTGGTCGACCCGTCCGCACCTGGGCAGCACGAAGGCACGTGCAACGTCAGCAT
GGCGGCACTCGACAAGTTCGTTGCGGAACGCATCTTCAACAAGATCAGGCACGCCGAAGGCGACGAAGAG
ACGTTGGCGCTTCTGTGGGAAGCCGCCCGACGCTTCGGCAAGCTCACTGAGGCGCCTGAGAAGAGCGGCG
AACGGGCGAACCTTGTTGCGGAGCGCGCCGACGCCCTGAACGCCCTTGAAGAGCTGTACGAAGACCGCGC
GGCAGGCGCGTACGACGGACCCGTTGGCAGGAAGCACTTCCGGAAGCAACAGGCAGCGCTGACGCTCCGG
CAGCAAGGGGCGGAAGAGCGGCTTGCCGAACTTGAAGCCGCCGAAGCCCCGAAGCTTCCCCTTGACCAAT
GGTTCCCCGAAGACGCCGACGCTGACCCGACCGGCCCTAAGTCGTGGTGGGGGCGCGCGTCAGTAGACGA
CAAGCGCGTGTTCGTCGGGCTCTTCGTAGACAAGATCGTTGTCACGAAGTCGACTACGGGCAGGGGGCAG
GGAACGCCCATCGAGAAGCGCGCTTCGATCACGTGGGCGAAGCCGCCGACCGACGACGACGAAGACGACG
CCCAGGACGGCACGGAAGACGTAGCGGCGTAGTCGAGCCTCTAGAACTATAGTGAGTCGTATTACGTAGA
TCCAGACATGATAAGATACATTGATGAGTTTGGACAAACCACAACTAGAATGCAGTGAAAAAAATGCTTT
ATTTGTGAAATTTGTGATGCTATTGCTTTATTTGTAACCATTATAAGCTGCAATAAACAAGTTAACAACA
ACAATTGCATTCATTTTATGTTTCAGGTTCAGGGGGAGGTGTGGGAGGTTTTTTAATTCGCGGCCGCGGC
GCCAATGCATTGGGCCCGGTACCCAGCTTTTGTTCCCTTTAGTGAGGGTTAATTGCGCGCTTGGCGTAAT
CATGGTCATAGCTGTTTCCTGTGTGAAATTGTTATCCGCTCACAATTCCACACAACATACGAGCCGGGAG
CATAAAGTGTAAAGCCTGGGGTGCCTAATGAGTGAGCTAACTCACATTAATTGCGTTGCGCTCACTGCCC
GCTTTCCAGTCGGGAAACCTGTCGTGCCAGCTGCATTAATGAATCGGCCAACGCGCGGGGAGAGGCGGTT
TGCGTATTGGGCGCTCTTCCGCTTCCTCGCTCACTGACTCGCTGCGCTCGGTCGTTCGGCTGCGGCGAGC
GGTATCAGCTCACTCAAAGGCGGTAATACGGTTATCCACAGAATCAGGGGATAACGCAGGAAAGAACATG
TGAGCAAAAGGCCAGCAAAAGGCCAGGAACCGTAAAAAGGCCGCGTTGCTGGCGTTTTTCCATAGGCTCC
GCCCCCCTGACGAGCATCACAAAAATCGACGCTCAAGTCAGAGGTGGCGAAACCCGACAGGACTATAAAG
ATACCAGGCGTTTCCCCCTGGAAGCTCCCTCGTGCGCTCTCCTGTTCCGACCCTGCCGCTTACCGGATAC
CTGTCCGCCTTTCTCCCTTCGGGAAGCGTGGCGCTTTCTCATAGCTCACGCTGTAGGTATCTCAGTTCGG
TGTAGGTCGTTCGCTCCAAGCTGGGCTGTGTGCACGAACCCCCCGTTCAGCCCGACCGCTGCGCCTTATC
CGGTAACTATCGTCTTGAGTCCAACCCGGTAAGACACGACTTATCGCCACTGGCAGCAGCCACTGGTAAC
AGGATTAGCAGAGCGAGGTATGTAGGCGGTGCTACAGAGTTCTTGAAGTGGTGGCCTAACTACGGCTACA
CTAGAAGAACAGTATTTGGTATCTGCGCTCTGCTGAAGCCAGTTACCTTCGGAAAAAGAGTTGGTAGCTC
TTGATCCGGCAAACAAACCACCGCTGGTAGCGGTGGTTTTTTTGTTTGCAAGCAGCAGATTACGCGCAGA
AAAAAAGGATCTCAAGAAGATCCTTTGATCTTTTCTACGGGGTCTGACGCTCAGTGGAACGAAAACTCAC
GTTAAGGGATTTTGGTCATGAGATTATCAAAAAGGATCTTCACCTAGATCCTTTTAAATTAAAAATGAAG
TTTTAAATCAATCTAAAGTATATATGAGTAAACTTGGTCTGACAGTTACCAATGCTTAATCAGTGAGGCA
CCTATCTCAGCGATCTGTCTATTTCGTTCATCCATAGTTGCCTGACTCCCCGTCGTGTAGATAACTACGA
TACGGGAGGGCTTACCATCTGGCCCCAGTGCTGCAATGATACCGCGAGACCCACGCTCACCGGCTCCAGA
TTTATCAGCAATAAACCAGCCAGCCGGAAGGGCCGAGCGCAGAAGTGGTCCTGCAACTTTATCCGCCTCC
ATCCAGTCTATTAATTGTTGCCGGGAAGCTAGAGTAAGTAGTTCGCCAGTTAATAGTTTGCGCAACGTTG
TTGCCATTGCTACAGGCATCGTGGTGTCACGCTCGTCGTTTGGTATGGCTTCATTCAGCTCCGGTTCCCA
ACGATCAAGGCGAGTTACATGATCCCCCATGTTGTGCAAAAAAGCGGTTAGCTCCTTCGGTCCTCCGATC
GTTGTCAGAAGTAAGTTGGCCGCAGTGTTATCACTCATGGTTATGGCAGCACTGCATAATTCTCTTACTG
TCATGCCATCCGTAAGATGCTTTTCTGTGACTGGTGAGTACTCAACCAAGTCATTCTGAGAATAGTGTAT
GCGGCGACCGAGTTGCTCTTGCCCGGCGTCAATACGGGATAATACCGCGCCACATAGCAGAACTTTAAAA
GTGCTCATCATTGGAAAACGTTCTTCGGGGCGAAAACTCTCAAGGATCTTACCGCTGTTGAGATCCAGTT
CGATGTAACCCACTCGTGCACCCAACTGATCTTCAGCATCTTTTACTTTCACCAGCGTTTCTGGGTGAGC
AAAAACAGGAAGGCAAAATGCCGCAAAAAAGGGAATAAGGGCGACACGGAAATGTTGAATACTCATACTC
TTCCTTTTTCAATATTATTGAAGCATTTATCAGGGTTATTGTCTCATGAGCGGATACATATTTGAATGTA
TTTAGAAAAATAAACAAATAGGGGTTCCGCGCACATTTCCCCGAAAAGTGCCACCTAAATTGTAAGCGTT
AATATTTTGTTAAAATTCGCGTTAAATTTTTGTTAAATCAGCTCATTTTTTAACCAATAGGCCGAAATCG
GCAAAATCCCTTATAAATCAAAAGAATAGACCGAGATAGGGT
[37 nt withheld, positions 4523-4559]
AAAGAACGTGGACTCCAACGTCAAAGG
[49 nt withheld, positions 4587-4635]
T
[91 nt withheld, positions 4637-4727]
G
[124 nt withheld, positions 4729-4852]
CCCATTCGCCATTCAGGCTGCGCAACTGTTGGGAAGGGCGATCGGTGCGGGCCTCTTCGCTATTACGCCA
GTCGACCGCCAATTCAATATGGCGTATATGGACTCATGCCAATTCAATATGGTGGATCTGGACCTGTGCC
AATTCAATATGGCGTATATGGACTCGTGCCAATTCAATATGGTGGATCTGGACCCCAGCCAATTCAATAT
GGCGGACTTGGCACCATGCCAATTCAATATGGCGGACCTGGCACTGTGCCAACTGGGGAGGGGTCTACTT
GGCACGGTGCCAAGTTTGAGGAGGGGTCTTGGCCCTGTGCCAAGTCCGCCATATTGAATTGGCATGGTGC
CAATAATGGCGGCCATATTGGCTATATGCCAGGATCAATATATAGGCAATATCCAATATGGCCCTATGCC
AATATGGCTATTGGCCAGGTTCAATACTATGTATTGGCCCTATGCCATATAGTATTCCATATATGGGTTT
TCCTATTGACGTAGATAGCCCCTCCCAATGGGCGGTCCCATATACCATATATGGGGCTTCCTAATACCGC
CCATAGCCACTCCCCCATTGACGTCAATGGTCTCTATATATGGTCTTTCCTATTGACGTCATATGGGCGG
TCCTATTGACGTATATGGCGCCTCCCCCATTGACGTCAATTACGGTAAATGGCCCGCCTGGCTCAATGCC
CATTGACGTCAATAGGACCACCCACCATTGACGTCAATGGGATGGCTCATTGCCCATTCATATCCGTTCT
CACGCCCCCTATTGACGTCAATGACGGTAAATGGCCCACTTGGCAGTACATCAATATCTATTAATAGTAA
CTTGGCAAGTACATTACTATTGGAAGTACGCCAGGGTACATTGGCAGTACTCCCATTGACGTCAATGGCG
GTAAATGGCCCGCGATGGCTGCCAAGTACATCCCCATTGACGTCAATGGGGAGGGGCAATGACGCAAATG
GGCGTTCCATTGACGTAAATGGGCGGTAGGCGTGCCTAATGGGAGGTCTATATAAGCAATGCTCGTTTAG
GGAAC
